>Addgene plasmid #157380 | pD649-HAsp-PSG4-COMP5AP-AviTag-9xHis | depositor full sequence | sequence record 303869 | Full Sequence
TTTCAATATTATTGAAGCATTTATCAGGGTTATTGTCTCATGAGCGGATACATATTTGAATGTATTTAGA
AAAATAAACAAATAGGGGTCAGTGTTACAACCAATTAACCAATTCTGAACATTATCGCGAGCCCATTTAT
ACCTGAATATGGCTCATAACACCCCTTGCTCATGACCAAAATCCCTTAACGTGAGTTACGCGCGCGTCGT
TCCACTGAGCGTCAGACCCCGTAGAAAAGATCAAAGGATCTTCTTGAGATCCTTTTTTTCTGCGCGTAAT
CTGCTGCTTGCAAACAAAAAAACCACCGCTACCAGCGGTGGTTTGTTTGCCGGATCAAGAGCTACCAACT
CTTTTTCCGAAGGTAACTGGCTTCAGCAGAGCGCAGATACCAAATACTGTTCTTCTAGTGTAGCCGTAGT
TAGCCCACCACTTCAAGAACTCTGTAGCACCGCCTACATACCTCGCTCTGCTAATCCTGTTACCAGTGGC
TGCTGCCAGTGGCGATAAGTCGTGTCTTACCGGGTTGGACTCAAGACGATAGTTACCGGATAAGGCGCAG
CGGTCGGGCTGAACGGGGGGTTCGTGCACACAGCCCAGCTTGGAGCGAACGACCTACACCGAACTGAGAT
ACCTACAGCGTGAGCTATGAGAAAGCGCCACGCTTCCCGAAGGGAGAAAGGCGGACAGGTATCCGGTAAG
CGGCAGGGTCGGAACAGGAGAGCGCACGAGGGAGCTTCCAGGGGGAAACGCCTGGTATCTTTATAGTCCT
GTCGGGTTTCGCCACCTCTGACTTGAGCGTCGATTTTTGTGATGCTCGTCAGGGGGGCGGAGCCTATGGA
AAAACGCCAGCAACGCGGCCTTTTTACGGTTCCTGGCCTTTTGCTGGCCTTTTGCTCACATGTTCTTTCC
TGCGTTATCCCCTGATTCTGTGGATAACCGTATTACCGCCTTTGAGTGAGCTGATACCGCTCGCCGCAGC
CGAACGACCGAGCGCAGCGAGTCAGTGAGCGAGGAAGCGGAAGGCGAGAGTAGGGAACTGCCAGGCATCA
AACTAAGCAGAAGGCCCCTGACGGATGGCCTTTTTGCGTTTCTACAAACTCTTTCTGTGTTGTAAAACGA
CGGCCAGTCTTAAGCTCGGGCCCCCTGGGCGGTTCTGATAACGAGTAATCGTTAATCCGCAAATAACGTA
AAAACCCGCTTCGGCGGGTTTTTTTATGGGGGGAGTTTAGGGAAAGAGCATTTGTCAGAATATTTAAGGG
CGCCTGTCACTTTGCTTGATATATGAGAATTATTTAACCTTATAAATGAGAAAAAAGCAACGCACTTTAA
ATAAGATACGTTGCTTTTTCGATTGATGAACACCTATAATTAAACTATTCATCTATTATTTATGATTTTT
TGTATATACAATATTTCTAGTTTGTTAAAGAGAATTAAGAAAATAAATCTCGAAAATAATAAAGGGAAAA
TCAGTTTTTGATATCAAAATTATACATGTCAACGATAATACAAAATATAATACAAACTATAAGATGTTAT
CAGTATTTATTATCATTTAGAATAAATTTTGTGTCGCCCTTAATTGTGAGCGGATAACAATTACGAGCTT
CATGCACAGTGGCGTTGACTCAATATTGGCCATTAGCCATATTATTCATTGGTTATATAGCATAAATCAA
TATTGGCTATTGGCCATTGCATACGTTGTATCTATATCATAATATGTACATTTATATTGGCTCATGTCCA
ATATGACCGCCATGTTGGCATTGATTATTGACTAGTTATTAATAGTAATCAATTACGGGGTCATTAGTTC
ATAGCCCATATATGGAGTTCCGCGTTACATAACTTACGGTAAATGGCCCGCCTGGCTGACCGCCCAACGA
CCCCCGCCCATTGACGTCAATAATGACGTATGTTCCCATAGTAACGCCAATAGGGACTTTCCATTGACGT
CAATGGGTGGAGTATTTACGGTAAACTGCCCACTTGGCAGTACATCAAGTGTATCATATGCCAAGTACGC
CCCCTATTGACGTCAATGACGGTAAATGGCCCGCCTGGCATTATGCCCAGTACATGACCTTATGGGACTT
TCCTACTTGGCAGTACATCTACGTATTAGTCATCGCTATTACCATGGTGATGCGGTTTTGGCAGTACATC
AATGGGCGTGGATAGCGGTTTGACTCACGGGGATTTCCAAGTCTCCACCCCATTGACGTCAATGGGAGTT
TGTTTTGGCACCAAAATCAACGGGACTTTCCAAAATGTCGTAACAACTCCGCCCCATTGACGCAAATGGG
CGGTAGGCGTGTACGGTGGGAGGTCTATATAAGCAGAGCTCGTTTAGTGAACCGTCAGATCGCCTGGAGA
CGCCATCCACGCTGTTTTGACCTCCATAGAAGACACCGGGACCGATCCAGCCTCCGCGGCCGGGAACGGT
GCATTGGAACGCGGATTCCCCGTGCCAAGAGTGACGTAAGTACCGCCTATAGAGTCTATAGGCCCACCCC
CTTGGCTTCGTTAGAACGCGGCTACAATTAATACATAACCTTATGTATCATACACATACGATTTAGGTGA
CACTATAGAATAACATCCACTTTGCCTTTCTCTCCACAGGTGTCCACTCCCAGGTCCAACTGCACCTCGG
TTCTATCGAAAACGCGCCTGCTAGCGCCACCATGAAGACCATCATTGCCCTGAGCTACATCTTCTGCCTG
GTGTTCGCTGCGGCCGCCCAAGTGACAATTGAAGCCCAGCCTCCTAAGGTGTCCGAGGGCAAAGATGTGC
TGCTGCTGGTGCACAACCTGCCTCAGAATCTGGCCGGCTACATCTGGTACAAGGGCCAGATGACCTACCT
GTACCACTACATCACCAGCTACGTGGTGGACGGCCAGAGAATCATCTACGGCCCTGCCTACAGCGGCAGA
GAAAGAGTGTACAGCAACGCCAGCCTGCTGATCCAGAACGTGACACAAGAGGATGCCGGCAGCTACACCC
TGCACATCATCAAGAGAAGAGATGGCACAGGCGGCGTGACCGGCCACTTTACCTTTACACTGCACCTGGA
AACCCCTAAGCCTAGCATCAGCAGCTCCAATCTGAACCCCAGAGAAGCCATGGAAGCCGTGATCCTGACC
TGCGATCCTGCTACACCAGCCGCCTCTTACCAGTGGTGGATGAATGGCCAGAGCCTGCCTATGACACACC
GGCTGCAGCTGAGCAAGACCAACAGAACCCTGTTCATCTTCGGCGTCACCAAGTATATCGCTGGCCCCTA
CGAGTGCGAGATCAGAAATCCTGTGTCCGCCAGCAGATCTGACCCCGTGACACTGAATCTGCTGCCCAAG
CTGTCCAAGCCTTACATCACGATCAACAACCTGAATCCGCGCGAGAACAAGGACGTGCTGACCTTTACAT
GCGAGCCCAAGAGCAAGAACTACACCTATATCTGGTGGCTGAACGGACAGTCCCTGCCTGTGTCTCCTAG
AGTGAAGCGGCCCATCGAGAACAGAATCCTGATCCTGCCTAACGTGACCCGGAACGAGACAGGCCCATAC
CAGTGCGAAATCCGGGACAGATACGGCGGCATCAGATCCGATCCTGTGACTCTGAACGTGCTGTACGGCC
CAGATCTGCCCAGCATCTACCCCAGCTTCACCTACTACAGAAGCGGCGAGAACCTGTACCTGAGCTGCTT
CGCCGAGAGCAACCCTAGAGCACAGTACAGCTGGACCATCAACGGCAAGTTTCAGCTGAGCGGCCAGAAG
CTGAGCATCCCTCAGATCACAACAAAGCACAGCGGCCTGTACGCCTGCTCTGTGCGGAATTCTGCCACAG
GCAAAGAGAGCAGCAAGAGCATCACCGTGAAAGTGTCCGACTGGATTCTGCCTGGCGCGCCGGAAGATCA
AGTTGATCCAAGATTGATTGATGGCAAGGGCGGATCTCTGGAGGTGCTGTTCCAGGGACCAGGCGGAAGC
GGCAATCCCGGCGGCGATCTGGCCCCCCAGATGCTGCGCGAGCTGCAGGAGACCAATGCCGCCCTGCAGG
ACGTGCGCGAGCTGCTGCGCCACCGCGTGAAGGAGATCACCTTCCTGAAGAACACCGTGATGGAGTGCGA
CGCCTGCGGTATGCAGCCCTCTAGAGGCTCCGGCTCCATCATCCCAGTTGAGGAGGAGAACCCGGACTTC
TGGAACCGCGAGGCAGCCGAGGCCCTGGGTGCCGCCAAGAAGCTGCAGCCTGCACAGACAGCCGCCAAGA
ACCTCATCATCTTCCTGGGCGATGGGATGGGGGTGTCTACGGTGACAGCTGCCAGGATCCTAAAAGGGCA
GAAGAAGGACAAACTGGGGCCTGAGATACCCCTGGCCATGGACCGCTTCCCATATGTGGCTCTGTCCAAG
ACATACAATGTAGACAAACATGTGCCAGACAGTGGAGCCACAGCCACGGCCTACCTGTGCGGGGTCAAGG
GCAACTTCCAGACCATTGGCTTGAGTGCAGCCGCCCGCTTTAACCAGTGCAACACGACACGCGGCAACGA
GGTCATCTCCGTGATGAATCGGGCCAAGAAAGCAGGGAAGTCAGTGGGAGTGGTAACCACCACACGAGTG
CAGCACGCCTCGCCAGCCGGCACCTACGCCCACACGGTGAACCGCAACTGGTACTCGGACGCCGACGTGC
CTGCCTCGGCCCGCCAGGAGGGGTGCCAGGACATCGCTACGCAGCTCATCTCCAACATGGACATTGACGT
GATCCTAGGTGGAGGCCGAAAGTACATGTTTCGCATGGGAACCCCAGACCCTGAGTACCCAGATGACTAC
AGCCAAGGTGGGACCAGGCTGGACGGGAAGAATCTGGTGCAGGAATGGCTGGCGAAGCGCCAGGGTGCCC
GGTATGTGTGGAACCGCACTGAGCTCATGCAGGCTTCCCTGGACCCGTCTGTGACCCATCTCATGGGTCT
CTTTGAGCCTGGAGACATGAAATACGAGATCCACCGAGACTCCACACTGGACCCCTCCCTGATGGAGATG
ACAGAGGCTGCCCTGCGCCTGCTGAGCAGGAACCCCCGCGGCTTCTTCCTCTTCGTGGAGGGTGGTCGCA
TCGACCATGGTCATCATGAAAGCAGGGCTTACCGGGCACTGACTGAGACGATCATGTTCGACGACGCCAT
TGAGAGGGCGGGCCAGCTCACCAGCGAGGAGGACACGCTGAGCCTCGTCACTGCCGACCACTCCCACGTC
TTCTCCTTCGGAGGCTACCCCCTGCGAGGGAGCTCCATCTTCGGGCTGGCCCCTGGCAAGGCCCGGGACA
GGAAGGCCTACACGGTCCTCCTATACGGAAACGGTCCAGGCTATGTGCTCAAGGACGGCGCCCGGCCGGA
TGTTACCGAGAGCGAGAGCGGGAGCCCCGAGTATCGGCAGCAGTCAGCAGTGCCCCTGGACGAAGAGACC
CACGCAGGCGAGGACGTGGCGGTGTTCGCGCGCGGCCCGCAGGCGCACCTGGTTCACGGCGTGCAGGAGC
AGACCTTCATAGCGCACGTCATGGCCTTCGCCGCCTGCCTGGAGCCCTACACCGCCTGCGACCTGGCGCC
CCCCGCCGGCACCACCGACGCCGCGCACCCGGGTGGCGGAGGACTGAACGACATCTTCGAGGCTCAGAAA
ATCGAATGGCACGAACATCACCATCACCATCACCATCACCATTAAGGCCGGCCTGTAGTCACTGGCACAA
CGCGTTACCCGGTAAGCCAATCGGGTATACACGGTCGTCATACTGCAGACAGGGTTCTTCTACTTTGCAA
GATAGTCTTGAGTAGTAAAATAAATAGATAGAGAAAATCAGCCTCGACTGTGCCTTCTAGTTGCCAGCCA
TCTGTTGTTTGCCCCTCCCCCGTGCCTTCCTTGACCCTGGAAGGTGCCACTCCCACTGTCCTTTCCTAAT
AAAATGAGGAAATTGCATCACAACACTCAACCCTATCTCGGTCTATTCTTTTGATTTATAAGGGATTTTG
CCGATTTCGGCCTATTGGTTAAAAAATGAGCTGATTTAACAAAAATTTAACGCGAATTAATTCTGTGGAA
TGTGTGTCAGTTAGGGTGTGGAAAGTCCCCAGGCTCCCCAGCAGGCAGAAGTATGCAAAGCATGCATCTC
AATTAGTCAGCAACCAGGTGTGGAAAGTCCCCAGGCTCCCCAGCAGGCAGAAGTATGCAAAGCATGCATC
TCAATTAGTCAGCAACCATAGTCCCGCCCCTAACTCCGCCCATCCCGCCCCTAACTCCGCCCAGTTCCGC
CCATTCTCCGCCCCATGGCTGACTAATTTTTTTTATTTATGCAGAGGCCGAGGCCGCCTCTGCCTCTGAG
CTATTCCAGAAGTAGTGAGGAGGCTTTTTTGGAGGCCTAGGCTTTTGCAAAAAGCTCCCGGGAGCTTGTA
TATCCATTTTCGGATCTGATCAGCACGTGTTGACAATTAATCATCGGCATAGTATATCGGCATAGTATAA
TACGACAAGGTGAGGAACTAAACCATGACCGAGTACAAGCCCACGGTGCGCCTCGCCACCCGCGACGACG
TCCCCAGGGCCGTACGCACCCTCGCCGCCGCGTTCGCCGACTACCCCGCCACGCGCCACACCGTCGATCC
GGACCGCCACATCGAGCGGGTCACCGAGCTGCAAGAACTCTTCCTCACGCGCGTCGGGCTCGACATCGGC
AAGGTGTGGGTCGCGGACGACGGCGCCGCGGTGGCGGTCTGGACCACGCCGGAGAGCGTCGAAGCGGGGG
CGGTGTTCGCCGAGATCGGCCCGCGCATGGCCGAGTTGAGCGGTTCCCGGCTGGCCGCGCAGCAACAGAT
GGAAGGCCTCCTGGCGCCGCACCGGCCCAAGGAGCCCGCGTGGTTCCTGGCCACCGTCGGCGTCTCGCCC
GACCACCAGGGCAAGGGTCTGGGCAGCGCCGTCGTGCTCCCCGGAGTGGAGGCGGCCGAGCGCGCCGGGG
TGCCCGCCTTCCTGGAGACATCCGCGCCCCGCAACCTCCCCTTCTACGAGCGGCTCGGCTTCACCGTCAC
CGCCGACGTCGAGGTGCCCGAAGGACCGCGCACCTGGTGCATGACCCGCAAGCCCGGTGCCTGACACGTG
CTACGAGATTTCGATTCCACCGCCGCCTTCTATGAAAGGTTGGGCTTCGGAATCGTTTTCCGGGACGCCG
GCTGGATGATCCTCCAGCGCGGGGATCTCATGCTGGAGTTCTTCGCCCACCCCAACTTGTTTATTGCAGC
TTATAATGGTTACAAATAAAGCAATAGCATCACAAATTTCACAAATAAAGCATTTTTTTCACTGCATTCT
AGTTGTGGTTTGTCCAAACTCATCAATGTATCTTATCATGTCTGTATACCGTCGACCTCTAGCTAGAGCT
TGGCGTAATCATGGTCATTACCAATGCTTAATCAGTGAGGCACCTATCTCAGCGATCTGTCTATTTCGTT
CATCCATAGTTGCCTGACTCCCCGTCGTGTAGATAACTACGATACGGGAGGGCTTACCATCTGGCCCCAG
CGCTGCGATGATACCGCGAGAACCACGCTCACCGGCTCCGGATTTATCAGCAATAAACCAGCCAGCCGGA
AGGGCCGAGCGCAGAAGTGGTCCTGCAACTTTATCCGCCTCCATCCAGTCTATTAATTGTTGCCGGGAAG
CTAGAGTAAGTAGTTCGCCAGTTAATAGTTTGCGCAACGTTGTTGCCATCGCTACAGGCATCGTGGTGTC
ACGCTCGTCGTTTGGTATGGCTTCATTCAGCTCCGGTTCCCAACGATCAAGGCGAGTTACATGATCCCCC
ATGTTGTGCAAAAAAGCGGTTAGCTCCTTCGGTCCTCCGATCGTTGTCAGAAGTAAGTTGGCCGCAGTGT
TATCACTCATGGTTATGGCAGCACTGCATAATTCTCTTACTGTCATGCCATCCGTAAGATGCTTTTCTGT
GACTGGTGAGTACTCAACCAAGTCATTCTGAGAATAGTGTATGCGGCGACCGAGTTGCTCTTGCCCGGCG
TCAATACGGGATAATACCGCGCCACATAGCAGAACTTTAAAAGTGCTCATCATTGGAAAACGTTCTTCGG
GGCGAAAACTCTCAAGGATCTTACCGCTGTTGAGATCCAGTTCGATGTAACCCACTCGTGCACCCAACTG
ATCTTCAGCATCTTTTACTTTCACCAGCGTTTCTGGGTGAGCAAAAACAGGAAGGCAAAATGCCGCAAAA
AAGGGAATAAGGGCGACACGGAAATGTTGAATACTCATATTCTTCCTT
Features (pLannotate 1.2.2; 24 found; start..end, strand, type, name):
    119..143     -  CDS            KanR (fragment): aminoglycoside phosphotransferase; aph(3')-Ia; confers resistance to kanamycin
    254..842     +  rep_origin     ori: high-copy-number ColE1/pMB1/pBR322/pUC origin of replication
   1067..1084    +  terminator     rrnB T2 terminator (fragment): transcription terminator T2 from the E. coli rrnB gene
   1109..1128    -  CDS            lacZα (fragment): LacZα fragment of β-galactosidase; lacZ fragment
   1584..1600    +  protein_bind   lac operator: The lac repressor binds to the lac operator to inhibit transcription in E. coli. This inhibition can be relieved by adding lactose or isopropyl-β-D-thiogalactopyranoside (IPTG). lac repressor encoded by lacI
   1843..2146    +  enhancer       CMV enhancer: human cytomegalovirus immediate early enhancer
   2147..2350    +  promoter       CMV promoter: human cytomegalovirus (CMV) immediate early promoter
   2486..2529    +  intron         CMV intron (fragment): modified intron A from human cytomegalovirus
   2581..2599    +  promoter       SP6 promoter: promoter for bacteriophage SP6 RNA polymerase
   2603..2640    +  CDS            IgH signal sequence (fragment): signal sequence from the mouse immunoglobulin heavy chain variable region
   2746..3903    +  CDS            PSG1 (fragment): PSG1_HUMAN - Also known as B1G1, PSBG1, PSGGA. Experimental evidence at protein level: Swiss-Prot protein existence level 1. From Homo sapiens (Human).
   4000..4179    +  CDS            Comp (fragment): COMP_RAT - Experimental evidence at protein level: Swiss-Prot protein existence level 1. May play a role in the structural integrity of cartilage via its interaction with other extracellular matrix proteins such as the collagens and fibronectin. Can mediate the interaction of chondrocytes with the cartilage extracellular matrix through interaction with cell surface integrin receptors. Could play a role in the pathogenesis of osteoarthritis. Potent suppressor of apoptosis in both primary chondrocytes and transformed cells. Suppresses apoptosis by blocking the activation of caspase-3 and by indu
   4167..5619    +  CDS            SEAP (fragment): secreted alkaline phosphatase from human placenta The natural enzyme has a C-terminal transmembrane sequence that is replaced by a GPI anchor.
   5644..5685    +  CDS            AviTag™ (fragment): peptide tag that allows for enzymatic biotinylation
   5689..5712    +  CDS            8xHis: 8xHis affinity tag
   5858..5969    +  polyA_signal   bGH poly(A) signal: bovine growth hormone polyadenylation signal
   5970..6078    +  rep_origin     f1 ori (fragment): f1 bacteriophage origin of replication; arrow indicates direction of (+) strand synthesis
   6092..6421    +  promoter       SV40 promoter: SV40 enhancer and early promoter
   6469..6516    +  promoter       EM7 promoter: synthetic bacterial promoter&nbsp
   6535..7134    +  CDS            PuroR (fragment): puromycin N-acetyltransferase; pac from Streptomyces; confers resistance to puromycin
   7144..7269    +  CDS            ble (fragment): BLE_KLEPN - Experimental evidence at protein level: Swiss-Prot protein existence level 1. Binding protein with a strong affinity to the bleomycin family of antibiotics. Binds to CL990; an antimitotic-antibiotic compound. From Klebsiella pneumoniae.
   7264..7385    +  polyA_signal   SV40 poly(A) signal: SV40 polyadenylation signal
   7438..8298    -  CDS            AmpR: β-lactamase; bla; confers resistance to ampicillin, carbenicillin, and related antibiotics
   8301..89      -  promoter       AmpR promoter (fragment) (across the origin): bla
