[The description below was written by a language model from this plasmid's Addgene catalogue record and pLannotate feature annotations shown in this document.]
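Description:
pD649-HAsp-PSG4-COMP5AP-AviTag-9xHis is a mammalian expression plasmid of about 8.3 kb, built on the pD649 backbone, for producing a secreted, tagged form of human pregnancy-specific glycoprotein 4 (PSG4). It is maintained at high copy in E. coli through a ColE1/pUC-type origin and selected with ampicillin via a full-length β-lactamase gene. The annotation also finds an SV40 early/EM7 promoter unit driving a puromycin N-acetyltransferase coding sequence followed by an SV40 poly(A) signal, which could in principle support puromycin selection in mammalian cells, although the record does not mention this use. Small fragments of KanR, lacZα, ble and an f1 origin look like backbone remnants rather than functional parts.

The expression cassette uses the CMV enhancer and promoter with a partial CMV intron A, followed by an SP6 promoter. "HAsp" in the name indicates an N-terminal signal peptide directing secretion; the automated annotation labels a short leader in this position as an IgH signal sequence fragment. The roughly 1.15 kb PSG4 insert lies between NotI and AscI sites, both retained. The annotation tool calls it PSG1, presumably reflecting similarity among PSG family members. It is fused at its C terminus to a COMP segment, whose coiled coil pentamerises the fusion, then placental alkaline phosphatase, an AviTag for enzymatic biotinylation and a polyhistidine tag (9xHis by name, annotated as 8xHis), ending at a bGH poly(A) signal.

Pentamerisation raises avidity and the phosphatase gives an enzymatic readout, which suits this construct for use as a soluble multimeric reagent in the human IgSF cell-surface interaction screen with which it is associated. The depositor notes that some plasmids in the collection may carry an IS4-like transposase element upstream of the CMV promoter; none is annotated here.
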