Addgene plasmid #157380: pD649-HAsp-PSG4-COMP5AP-AviTag-9xHis
Purpose: Mammalian expression of secreted protein fused to COMP5AP-AviTag-9xHis.
Depositing lab: Chris Garcia. Depositing organization: Stanford University. Publication: A Human IgSF Cell-Surface Interactome Reveals a Complex Network of Protein-Protein Interactions. Wojtowicz WM, Vielmetter J, Fernandes RA, Siepe DH, Eastman CL, Chisholm GB, Cox S, Klock H, Anderson PW, Rue SM, Miller JJ, Glaser SM, Bragstad ML, Vance J, Lam AW, Lesley SA, Zinn K, Garcia KC. Cell. 2020 Aug 20;182(4):1027-1043.e17. doi: 10.1016/j.cell.2020.07.025. PubMed 32822567.
Backbone
  Vector backbone: pD649
  Backbone size w/o insert (bp): 7153
  Vector type: Mammalian Expression
Growth in bacteria
  Bacterial resistance: Ampicillin, 100 μg/mL
  Growth temperature: 37°C
  Growth strain: DH5alpha
  Copy number: High Copy
Gene/Insert
  Gene/Insert name: PSG4
  Species: H. sapiens (human)
  Insert size (bp): 1155
  Entrez Gene: PSG4 (a.k.a. PSG9)
  Promoter: CMV/SP6
  Tag / fusion protein: COMP5AP-AviTag-9xHis (C terminal on backbone)
  Cloning method: Restriction Enzyme; 5′ cloning site GCGGCCGC (not destroyed); 3′ cloning site GGCGCGCC (not destroyed)
  Sequencing primers: 5′ ATTTAGGTGACACTATAG; 3′ CGTCGCACTCCATCACGGTG
Resource information
  A portion of this plasmid was derived from a plasmid made by: synthesis by ThermoFisher
Terms and licenses: Academic/Nonprofit Terms; Industry Terms: Not Available to Industry
Depositor comments: Some plasmids in this collection may have an IS4-like element ISVsa5 family transposase upstream of the CMV promoter.
How to cite: pD649-HAsp-PSG4-COMP5AP-AviTag-9xHis was a gift from Chris Garcia (Addgene plasmid # 157380 ; http://n2t.net/addgene:157380 ; RRID:Addgene_157380)
