>Addgene plasmid #157380 | pD649-HAsp-PSG4-COMP5AP-AviTag-9xHis | depositor partial sequence | sequence record 303870 | insert (secreted protein)
CAAGTGACAATTGAAGCCCAGCCTCCTAAGGTGTCCGAGGGCAAAGATGTGCTGCTGCTGGTGCACAACC
TGCCTCAGAATCTGGCCGGCTACATCTGGTACAAGGGCCAGATGACCTACCTGTACCACTACATCACCAG
CTACGTGGTGGACGGCCAGAGAATCATCTACGGCCCTGCCTACAGCGGCAGAGAAAGAGTGTACAGCAAC
GCCAGCCTGCTGATCCAGAACGTGACACAAGAGGATGCCGGCAGCTACACCCTGCACATCATCAAGAGAA
GAGATGGCACAGGCGGCGTGACCGGCCACTTTACCTTTACACTGCACCTGGAAACCCCTAAGCCTAGCAT
CAGCAGCTCCAATCTGAACCCCAGAGAAGCCATGGAAGCCGTGATCCTGACCTGCGATCCTGCTACACCA
GCCGCCTCTTACCAGTGGTGGATGAATGGCCAGAGCCTGCCTATGACACACCGGCTGCAGCTGAGCAAGA
CCAACAGAACCCTGTTCATCTTCGGCGTCACCAAGTATATCGCTGGCCCCTACGAGTGCGAGATCAGAAA
TCCTGTGTCCGCCAGCAGATCTGACCCCGTGACACTGAATCTGCTGCCCAAGCTGTCCAAGCCTTACATC
ACGATCAACAACCTGAATCCGCGCGAGAACAAGGACGTGCTGACCTTTACATGCGAGCCCAAGAGCAAGA
ACTACACCTATATCTGGTGGCTGAACGGACAGTCCCTGCCTGTGTCTCCTAGAGTGAAGCGGCCCATCGA
GAACAGAATCCTGATCCTGCCTAACGTGACCCGGAACGAGACAGGCCCATACCAGTGCGAAATCCGGGAC
AGATACGGCGGCATCAGATCCGATCCTGTGACTCTGAACGTGCTGTACGGCCCAGATCTGCCCAGCATCT
ACCCCAGCTTCACCTACTACAGAAGCGGCGAGAACCTGTACCTGAGCTGCTTCGCCGAGAGCAACCCTAG
AGCACAGTACAGCTGGACCATCAACGGCAAGTTTCAGCTGAGCGGCCAGAAGCTGAGCATCCCTCAGATC
ACAACAAAGCACAGCGGCCTGTACGCCTGCTCTGTGCGGAATTCTGCCACAGGCAAAGAGAGCAGCAAGA
GCATCACCGTGAAAGTGTCCGACTGGATTCTGCCT
